Addgene plasmid #216231: pSens-4OmeNB
Purpose: Expresses GFP in response to 4'-O-Methylnorbelladine
Depositing lab: Simon d'Oelsnitz & Andrew Ellington. Publication: Biosensor and machine learning-aided engineering of an amaryllidaceae enzyme. d'Oelsnitz S, Diaz DJ, Kim W, Acosta DJ, Dangerfield TL, Schechter MW, Minus MB, Howard JR, Do H, Loy JM, Alper HS, Zhang YJ, Ellington AD. Nat Commun. 2024 Mar 7;15(1):2084. doi: 10.1038/s41467-024-46356-y. PubMed 38453941.
Backbone
  Vector backbone: p15A
  Backbone size w/o insert (bp): 3760
  Total vector size (bp): 6083
  Vector type: Synthetic Biology
Growth in bacteria
  Bacterial resistance: Kanamycin, 50 μg/mL
  Growth temperature: 37°C
  Growth strain: DH10B
  Copy number: Low Copy
Gene/Insert 1
  Gene/Insert name: RamR-4NB2
  Species: Salmonella typhimurium
  Insert size (bp): 585
  Mutation: K64T, L67M, C135D, S138G
  GenBank ID: CP001363
  Promoter: J23103
  Cloning method: Gibson Cloning
  Sequencing primers: 5′ CGATTGTATGGACTTCATCTTCATTACCTC; 3′ CGATTGTATGGACTTCATCTTCATTACCTC
Gene/Insert 2
  Gene/Insert name: sfGFP
  Species: Synthetic
  Insert size (bp): 744
  GenBank ID: ALP48448.1
  Promoter: Pramr
  Cloning method: Gibson Cloning
  Sequencing primers: 5′ TGAATATGGCTCGCATCTTATCGAGC; 3′ TGAATATGGCTCGCATCTTATCGAGC
Terms and licenses: Academic/Nonprofit Terms; Industry Terms: Not Available to Industry
How to cite: pSens-4OmeNB was a gift from Simon d'Oelsnitz & Andrew Ellington (Addgene plasmid # 216231 ; http://n2t.net/addgene:216231 ; RRID:Addgene_216231)
