[The description below was written by a language model from this plasmid's Addgene catalogue record and pLannotate feature annotations shown in this document.]
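Description:
pSens-4OmeNB is a bacterial synthetic-biology biosensor plasmid of about 6.1 kb built on a p15A backbone. It replicates in E. coli from the p15A origin (listed as low copy, and compatible with ColE1-type plasmids, so it can be co-maintained with a second plasmid) and is selected with kanamycin through an aph(3')-Ia gene that the annotation places downstream of a cat promoter.

The payload is a two-part ligand-responsive circuit. The first part is RamR-4NB2, a variant of the Salmonella typhimurium RamR transcriptional regulator carrying four substitutions (K64T, L67M, C135D, S138G). It is expressed constitutively from the synthetic J23103 promoter. The second part is superfolder GFP under the RamR-regulated Pramr promoter, so that fluorescence is produced in response to the alkaloid intermediate 4'-O-methylnorbelladine. Given RamR's usual role as a repressor, ligand binding presumably relieves repression of Pramr, though the record states only the GFP response.

Both feature tables, one from the full sequencing result and one from the reference sequence, agree on the same elements. The RamR coding sequence itself is not annotated, probably lying in the unlabelled region upstream of a J23-family promoter fragment on the reverse strand. Hammerhead ribozyme-like fragments sit just before each expression unit, consistent with insulator elements. A short His-tag fragment immediately follows sfGFP. The backbone also carries a complete lacI gene with its own promoter, whose role in the sensor is not stated, plus remnants of IS1, TcR, bom and an RSF origin.

The associated publication concerns biosensor- and machine-learning-aided engineering of an Amaryllidaceae enzyme, suggesting use as a fluorescent screen for enzyme variants that produce this compound.
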