Features (pLannotate 1.2.2; 17 found; start..end, strand, type, name):
    768..822     -  ncRNA          Hammerhead 3 (fragment): Accession: RF00008 - Hammerhead ribozyme (type III)
    844..861     -  promoter       J23119(SpeI) promoter (fragment): bacterial promoter (Registry of Standard Biological Parts BBa J23119) modified to end with an SpeI site
   1025..1052    -  CDS            KanR (fragment): aminoglycoside phosphotransferase; aph(3')-Ia; confers resistance to kanamycin in bacteria or G418 (Geneticin®) in eukaryotes
   1294..2109    -  CDS            KanR: aminoglycoside phosphotransferase; aph(3')-Ia; confers resistance to kanamycin in bacteria or G418 (Geneticin®) in eukaryotes
   2110..2212    -  promoter       cat promoter: promoter of the E. coli cat gene encoding chloramphenicol acetyltransferase
   2333..2476    +  mobile_element IS1 (fragment): prokaryotic transposable element IS1
   2595..2650    -  rep_origin     RSF ori (fragment): Plasmids containing the RSF 1030 origin of replication can be propagated in E. coli cells that contain additional plasmids with compatible origins.
   2738..3283    -  rep_origin     p15A ori: Plasmids containing the medium-copy-number p15A origin of replication can be propagated in E. coli cells that contain a second plasmid with the ColE1 origin.
   3395..3459    -  CDS            TcR (fragment): tetracycline efflux protein; tet; confers resistance to tetracycline
   3474..3495    -  protein_bind   CAP binding site: CAP binding activates transcription in the presence of cAMP. E. coli catabolite activator protein
   3508..4590    -  CDS            lacI: lac repressor; lacI; The lac repressor binds to the lac operator to inhibit transcription in E. coli. This inhibition can be relieved by adding lactose or isopropyl-β-D-thiogalactopyranoside (IPTG).
   4591..4668    -  promoter       lacI promoter: lacI
   4704..4727    +  misc_feature   bom (fragment): basis of mobility region from pBR322
   5004..5057    +  ncRNA          Hammerhead 3 (fragment): Accession: RF00008 - Hammerhead ribozyme (type III)
   5119..5829    +  CDS            Superfolder GFP: Superfolder GFP is a basic (constitutively fluorescent) green fluorescent protein published in 2005, derived from Aequorea victoria. It is reported to be a very rapidly-maturing weak dimer.
   5836..5853    +  CDS            9xHis (fragment): 9xHis affinity tag
   6046..3       -  CDS            KanR (fragment) (across the origin): aminoglycoside phosphotransferase; aph(3')-Ia; confers resistance to kanamycin in bacteria or G418 (Geneticin®) in eukaryotes
>Addgene plasmid #216231 | pSens-4OmeNB | addgene full sequence | sequence record 438552 | Addgene NGS Result
CTTGGACCAAAACGAAAAAAGGCCGCTTTCGCGGCCTCTTTTCTGGAATTTGGTACCGAGCTCACAGCGG
CGATAGTCAGATAGCTAGACCGTATGTTACCGAGCCTGCACTCCTCGAATTCTTAGGATTATTACTGCTC
TTCGCGCGTAAGTGCGCGCCACATAGCCTCGAAGCCCAACGCAATGTACTCACCAGCGCGAGCCGGGTCG
CGCGCAGCGAAATCCATAGTCGTCTCAGCAAGCGCCAAGAACAACCCGTCGCCGAAGGCGCGGTACTCGT
CGGACATAAACACCATAAGAACCCCACGGTGGTCCAGGTCGCGTAACTCCGGGAACATATCATCCGCGCG
TTGTTCGGTTTCCTTCGTCAACTTTTCAGAAACCGCCAACTGACGAATGGCACGATGGCGAGCTGGGTGG
TTCAATCCCCAGCTAATATAACTGTTCCAGATAAAACGGGTCATCATCTTAGCGTCAGTAATAGAACGAT
CCAATTCCATGATCATTGATTGGCACATGTCCTGGGTCAAATGTAAGTAAAGGGTGTTGATCAACTCATC
TTTCGTTGCGAAATAGCGGAACAACGTCCCTTCCGCAACTCCCGCATTGCGTGCAATTACAGCGGTACTA
GCGGCAATGCCTGATTGCGCGATGGCTTGAGTTGCCGCTTCAAGCAATGCCTGCTTTTTGTCCTCAGACT
TTGGGCGAGCAACCATATACTAACCTCCTTCTGATACGTGGTTCCGTTAAACAAAATTATTTGTAGAGGC
CCCATTTCGTCCTTTTGGACTCATCAGGGGTGGTACACACCACCCTATGGGGCTCGTAATTGCTAGCATA
ATCCCTAGGACTGAGCTAGCTATCAGGGTACTTTTCAAAGGTCGACAGCCCATGCCCTTGCGTTCGGCAG
GTGTACAATGATACGAGGTAATGAAGATGAAGTCCATACAATCGATAGATTGGGACCAAAACGAAAAAAG
GGGAGCGGTTTCCCGCTCCCCTCTTTTCTGGAATTTGGTACCGAGTCGCACCTGATTGCCCGACATTATC
GCACGGTGTCTCATCTCTGATAACGCATATTGTCGTTAGAACTCGGCGCGGCCGCTCACACTGCTTCCGG
TAGTCAATAAACCGGTAAACCAGCAATAGACATAAGCGGCTATTTAACGACCCTGCCCTGAACCGACGAC
CGGGTCGAATTTGCTTTCGAATTTCTGCCATTCATCCGCTTATTATCACTTATTCAGGCGTAGCAACCAG
GCGTTTAAGGGCACCAATAACTGCCTTAAAAAATTAGAAAAACTCATCGAGCATCAAATGAAACTGCAAT
TTATTCATATCAGGATTATCAATACCATATTTTTGAAAAAGCCGTTTCTGTAATGAAGGAGAAAACTCAC
CGAGGCAGTTCCATAGGATGGCAAGATCCTGGTATCGGTCTGCGATTCCGACTCGTCCAACATCAATACA
ACCTATTAATTTCCCCTCGTCAAAAATAAGGTTATCAAGTGAGAAATCACCATGAGTGACGACTGAATCC
GGTGAGAATGGCAAAAGTTTATGCATTTCTTTCCAGACTTGTTCAACAGGCCAGCCATTACGCTCGTCAT
CAAAATCACTCGCATCAACCAAACCGTTATTCATTCGTGATTGCGCCTGAGCGAGACGAAATACGCGGTC
GCTGTTAAAAGGACAATTACAAACAGGAATCGAATGCAACCGGCGCAGGAACACTGCCAGCGCATCAACA
ATATTTTCACCTGAATCAGGATATTCTTCTAATACCTGGAATGCTGTTTTCCCGGGGATCGCAGTGGTGA
GTAACCATGCATCATCAGGAGTACGGATAAAATGCTTGATGGTCGGAAGAGGCATAAATTCCGTCAGCCA
GTTTAGTCTGACCATCTCATCTGTAACATCATTGGCAACGCTACCTTTGCCATGTTTCAGAAACAACTCT
GGCGCATCGGGCTTCCCATACAATCGATAGATTGTCGCACCTGATTGCCCGACATTATCGCGAGCCCATT
TATACCCATATAAATCAGCATCCATGTTGGAATTTAATCGCGGCCTAGAGCAAGACGTTTCCCGTTGAAT
ATGGCTCATTTTAGCTTCCTTAGCTCCTGAAAATCTCGATAACTCAAAAAATACGCCCGGTAGTGATCTT
ATTTCATTATGGTGAAAGTTGGAACCTCTTACGTGCCGATCAACGTCTCATTTTCGCCAAAAGTTGGCCC
AGGGCTTCCCGGTATCAACAGGGACACCAGGATTTATTTATTCTGCGAAGTGATCTTCCGTCACAGGTAT
TTATTCGGCGCAAAGTGCGTCGGGTGATGCTGCCAACTTACTGATTTAGTGTATGATGGTGTTTTTGAGG
TGCTCCAGTGGCTTCTGTTTCTATCAGCTGTCCCTCCTGTTCAGCTACTGACGGGGTGGTGCGTAACGGC
AAAAGCACCGCCGGACATCAGCGCTAGCGGAGTGTATACTGGCTTACTATGTTGGCACTGATGAGGGTGT
CAGTGAAGTGCTTCATGTGGCAGGAGAAAAAAGGCTGCACCGGTGCGTCAGCAGAATATGTGATACAGGA
TATATTCCGCTTCCTCGCTCACTGACTCGCTACGCTCGGTCGTTCGACTGCGGCGAGCGGAAATGGCTTA
CGAACGGGGCGGAGATTTCCTGGAAGATGCCAGGAAGATACTTAACAGGGAAGTGAGAGGGCCGCGGCAA
AGCCGTTTTTCCATAGGCTCCGCCCCCCTGACAAGCATCACGAAATCTGACGCTCAAATCAGTGGTGGCG
AAACCCGACAGGACTATAAAGATACCAGGCGTTTCCCCCTGGCGGCTCCCTCGTGCGCTCTCCTGTTCCT
GCCTTTCGGTTTACCGGTGTCATTCCGCTGTTATGGCCGCGTTTGTCTCATTCCACGCCTGACACTCAGT
TCCGGGCAGGCAGTTCGCTCCAAGCTGGACTGTATGCACGAACCCCCCGTTCAGTCCGACCGCTGCGCCT
TATCCGGTAACTATCGTCTTGAGTCCAACCCGGAAAGACATGCAAAAGCACCACTGGCAGCAGCCACTGG
TAATTGATTTAGAGGAGTTAGTCTTGAAGTCATGCGCCGGTTAAGGCTAAACTGAAAGGACAAGTTTTGG
TGACTGCGCTCCTCCAAGCCAGTTACCTCGGTTCAAAGAGTTGGTAGCTCAGAGAACCTTCGAAAAACCG
CCCTGCAAGGCGGTTTTTTCGTTTTCAGAGCAAGAGATTACGCGCAGACCAAAACGATCTCAAGAAGATC
ATCTTATTAATCAGATAAAATATTTCTAGATTTCAGTGCAATTTATCTCTTCAAATGTAGCACCTGAAGT
CAGCCCCATACGATATAAGTTGTAATTCTCATGTTAGTCATGCCCCGCGCCCACCGGAAGGAGCTGACTG
GGTTGAAGGCTCTCAAGGGCATCGGTCGAGATCCCGGTGCCTAATGAGTGAGCTAACTTACATTAATTGC
GTTGCGCTCACTGCCCGCTTTCCAGTCGGGAAACCTGTCGTGCCAGCTGCATTAATGAATCGGCCAACGC
GCGGGGAGAGGCGGTTTGCGTATTGGGCGCCAGGGTGGTTTTTCTTTTCACCAGTGAGACGGGCAACAGC
TGATTGCCCTTCACCGCCTGGCCCTGAGAGAGTTGCAGCAAGCGGTCCACGCTGGTTTGCCCCAGCAGGC
GAAAATCCTGTTTGATGGTGGTTAACGGCGGGATATAACATGAGCTATCTTCGGTATCGTCGTATCCCAC
TACCGAGATATCCGCACCAACGCGCAGCCCGGACTCGGTAATGGCGCGCATTGCGCCCAGCGCCATCTGA
TCGTTGGCAACCAGCATCGCAGTGGGAACGATGCCCTCATTCAGCATTTGCATGGTTTGTTGAAAACCGG
ACATGGCACTCCAGTCGCCTTCCCGTTCCGCTATCGGCTGAATTTGATTGCGAGTGAGATATTTATGCCA
GCCAGCCAGACGCAGACGCGCCGAGACAGAACTTAATGGGCCCGCTAACAGCGCGATTTGCTGGTGACCC
AATGCGACCAGATGCTCCACGCCCAGTCGCGTACCATCTTCATGGGAGAAAATAATACTGTTGATGGGTG
TCTGGTCAGAGACATCAAGAAATAACGCCGGAACATTAGTGCAGGCAGCTTCCACAGCAATGGCATCCTG
GTCATCCAGCGGATAGTTAATGATCAGCCCACTGACGCGTTGCGCGAGAAGATTGTGCACCGCCGCTTTA
CAGGCTTCGACGCCGCTTCGTTCTACCATCGACACCACCACGCTGGCACCCAGTTGATCGGCGCGAGATT
TAATCGCCGCGACAATTTGCGACGGCGCGTGCAGGGCCAGACTAGAGGTGGCAACGCCAATCAGCAACGA
CTGTTTGCCCGCCAGTTGTTGTGCCACGCGGTTGGGAATGTAATTCAGCTCCGCCATCGCCGCTTCCACT
TTTTCCCGCGTTTTCGCAGAAACGTGGCTGGCCTGGTTCACCACGCGGGAAACGGTCTGATAAGAGACAC
CGGCATACTCTGCGACATCGTATAACGTTACTGGTTTCACATTCACCACCCTGAATTGACTCTCTTCCGG
GCGCTATCATGCCATACCGCGAAAGGTTTTGCGCCATTCGATGGTGTCCGGGATCTCGACGCTCTCCCTT
ATGCGACGCGGCCGCGGCATCAGAGCAGATTGTACTGTGTCCTCAATGGTTCGTTGTGATGGCGGTAGGA
ATGTAATCGTTAATCCGCAAATAACGTAAAAACCCGCTTCGGCGGGTTTTTTTATGGGGGGAGTTTAGGG
AAAGAGCATTTGTCATCCCGTTGAATATGGCTCGCATCTTATCGAGCATACTATCACGTCGGCGACCACT
AGTCAGTTAACGCAAGGGCATGGGCTGTCGACCTTTGAAAAGTACCTTGACGGCGTATCTTTGCTTTCTA
TAATGAGTGCTTACTCACTCATACAATAGTCAGTCATAAGTCTGGGCTAAGCCCACTGATGAGTCGCTGA
AATGCGACGAAACTTATGACCTCTACAAATAATTTTGTTTAACGTAAACCTCCGGGTTAATAAGGAGTAA
TTATGGCATCCAAGGGCGAGGAGCTCTTTACTGGCGTAGTACCAATTCTCGTAGAGCTCGATGGCGATGT
AAATGGCCATAAGTTTTCCGTACGCGGCGAGGGCGAGGGCGATGCAACTAACGGCAAGCTCACTCTCAAG
TTTATTTGTACTACTGGCAAGCTCCCAGTACCATGGCCAACTCTCGTAACTACTCTGACCTATGGCGTAC
AATGTTTTTCCCGCTATCCAGATCACATGAAGCAACATGATTTTTTTAAGTCCGCAATGCCAGAGGGCTA
TGTACAAGAGCGCACTATTAGCTTTAAGGATGATGGCACCTATAAGACTCGCGCAGAGGTAAAGTTTGAG
GGCGATACTCTCGTAAATCGCATTGAGCTCAAGGGCATTGATTTTAAGGAGGATGGCAATATTCTCGGCC
ATAAGCTGGAGTATAATTTCAATTCCCATAATGTATATATTACCGCAGATAAGCAAAAGAATGGCATTAA
GGCGAATTTTAAGATTCGCCATAATGTGGAGGATGGCTCCGTACAACTCGCAGATCATTATCAACAAAAT
ACTCCAATTGGCGATGGCCCAGTACTCCTCCCAGATAATCATTATCTCTCCACTCAATCCGTGCTCTCCA
AAGATCCAAATGAGAAGCGCGATCACATGGTACTCCTGGAGTTTGTAACTGCAGCAGGCATTACTCATGG
CATGGATGAGCTCTATAAGCTCGAGCACCACCACCACCACCACTGATAATCCAAACCTGTTATATGTTAG
CTGAGACTAGTTGGAAGTGTGGCTGTCCTCAAGCGTTTTAGTTCGTCGGTCAGTTTCACCTGATTTACGT
AAAAACCCGCTTCGGCGGGTTTTTGCTTTTGGAGGGGCAGAAAGATGAATGACTGTCGGCCATTCGATGG
TGTCGGGTAGCATAACCCCTTGTGATACCTTTGCCATGTTTCAGAAACAACTCTGGCGCATCGGG
