Features (pLannotate 1.2.2; 17 found; start..end, strand, type, name):
    268..321     +  ncRNA          Hammerhead 3 (fragment): Accession: RF00008 - Hammerhead ribozyme (type III)
    383..1093    +  CDS            Superfolder GFP: Superfolder GFP is a basic (constitutively fluorescent) green fluorescent protein published in 2005, derived from Aequorea victoria. It is reported to be a very rapidly-maturing weak dimer.
   1100..1117    +  CDS            9xHis (fragment): 9xHis affinity tag
   1310..1352    -  CDS            KanR (fragment): aminoglycoside phosphotransferase; aph(3')-Ia; confers resistance to kanamycin in bacteria or G418 (Geneticin®) in eukaryotes
   2117..2171    -  ncRNA          Hammerhead 3 (fragment): Accession: RF00008 - Hammerhead ribozyme (type III)
   2193..2210    -  promoter       J23119(SpeI) promoter (fragment): bacterial promoter (Registry of Standard Biological Parts BBa J23119) modified to end with an SpeI site
   2374..2401    -  CDS            KanR (fragment): aminoglycoside phosphotransferase; aph(3')-Ia; confers resistance to kanamycin in bacteria or G418 (Geneticin®) in eukaryotes
   2644..3459    -  CDS            KanR: aminoglycoside phosphotransferase; aph(3')-Ia; confers resistance to kanamycin in bacteria or G418 (Geneticin®) in eukaryotes
   3460..3562    -  promoter       cat promoter: promoter of the E. coli cat gene encoding chloramphenicol acetyltransferase
   3680..3823    +  mobile_element IS1 (fragment): prokaryotic transposable element IS1
   3942..3997    -  rep_origin     RSF ori (fragment): Plasmids containing the RSF 1030 origin of replication can be propagated in E. coli cells that contain additional plasmids with compatible origins.
   4085..4630    -  rep_origin     p15A ori: Plasmids containing the medium-copy-number p15A origin of replication can be propagated in E. coli cells that contain a second plasmid with the ColE1 origin.
   4742..4806    -  CDS            TcR (fragment): tetracycline efflux protein; tet; confers resistance to tetracycline
   4821..4842    -  protein_bind   CAP binding site: CAP binding activates transcription in the presence of cAMP. E. coli catabolite activator protein
   4855..5937    -  CDS            lacI: lac repressor; lacI; The lac repressor binds to the lac operator to inhibit transcription in E. coli. This inhibition can be relieved by adding lactose or isopropyl-β-D-thiogalactopyranoside (IPTG).
   5938..6015    -  promoter       lacI promoter: lacI
   6051..6074    +  misc_feature   bom (fragment): basis of mobility region from pBR322
>Addgene plasmid #216231 | pSens-4OmeNB | analyzer sequence | sequence record 421550
TGGTTCGTTGTGATGGCGGTAGGAATGTAATCGTTAATCCGCAAATAACGTAAAAACCCGCTTCGGCGGG
TTTTTTTATGGGGGGAGTTTAGGGAAAGAGCATTTGTCATCCCGTTGAATATGGCTCGCATCTTATCGAG
CATACTATCACGTCGGCGACCACTAGTCAGTTAACGCAAGGGCATGGGCTGTCGACCTTTGAAAAGTACC
TTGACGGCGTATCTTTGCTTTCTATAATGAGTGCTTACTCACTCATACAATAGTCAGTCATAAGTCTGGG
CTAAGCCCACTGATGAGTCGCTGAAATGCGACGAAACTTATGACCTCTACAAATAATTTTGTTTAACGTA
AACCTCCGGGTTAATAAGGAGTAATTATGGCATCCAAGGGCGAGGAGCTCTTTACTGGCGTAGTACCAAT
TCTCGTAGAGCTCGATGGCGATGTAAATGGCCATAAGTTTTCCGTACGCGGCGAGGGCGAGGGCGATGCA
ACTAACGGCAAGCTCACTCTCAAGTTTATTTGTACTACTGGCAAGCTCCCAGTACCATGGCCAACTCTCG
TAACTACTCTGACCTATGGCGTACAATGTTTTTCCCGCTATCCAGATCACATGAAGCAACATGATTTTTT
TAAGTCCGCAATGCCAGAGGGCTATGTACAAGAGCGCACTATTAGCTTTAAGGATGATGGCACCTATAAG
ACTCGCGCAGAGGTAAAGTTTGAGGGCGATACTCTCGTAAATCGCATTGAGCTCAAGGGCATTGATTTTA
AGGAGGATGGCAATATTCTCGGCCATAAGCTGGAGTATAATTTCAATTCCCATAATGTATATATTACCGC
AGATAAGCAAAAGAATGGCATTAAGGCGAATTTTAAGATTCGCCATAATGTGGAGGATGGCTCCGTACAA
CTCGCAGATCATTATCAACAAAATACTCCAATTGGCGATGGCCCAGTACTCCTCCCAGATAATCATTATC
TCTCCACTCAATCCGTGCTCTCCAAAGATCCAAATGAGAAGCGCGATCACATGGTACTCCTGGAGTTTGT
AACTGCAGCAGGCATTACTCATGGCATGGATGAGCTCTATAAGCTCGAGCACCACCACCACCACCACTGA
TAATCCAAACCTGTTATATGTTAGCTGAGACTAGTTGGAAGTGTGGCTGTCCTCAAGCGTTTTAGTTCGT
CGGTCAGTTTCACCTGATTTACGTAAAAACCCGCTTCGGCGGGTTTTTGCTTTTGGAGGGGCAGAAAGAT
GAATGACTGTCGGCCATTCGATGGTGTCGGGTAGCATAACCCCTTGTGATACCTTTGCCATGTTTCAGAA
ACAACTCTGGCGCATCGGGCTTGGACCAAAACGAAAAAAGGCCGCTTTCGCGGCCTCTTTTCTGGAATTT
GGTACCGAGCTCACAGCGGCGATAGTCAGATAGCTAGACCGTATGTTACCGAGCCTGCACTCCTCGAATT
CTTAGGATTATTACTGCTCTTCGCGCGTAAGTGCGCGCCACATAGCCTCGAAGCCCAACGCAATGTACTC
ACCAGCGCGAGCCGGGTCGCGCGCAGCGAAATCCATAGTCGTCTCAGCAAGCGCCAAGAACAACCCGTCG
CCGAAGGCGCGGTACTCGTCGGACATAAACACCATAAGAACGCCACGGTGGTCGAGGTCGCGTAACTCCG
GGAACATATCATCCGCGCGTTGTTCGGTTTCCTTCGTCAACTTTTCAGAAACCGCCAACTGACGAATGGC
ACGATGGCGAGCTGGGTGGTTCAATCCCCAGCTAATATAACTGTTCCAGATAAAACGGGTCATCATCTTA
GCGTCAGTAATAGAACGATCCAATTCCATGATCATTGATTGGCACATGTCCTGGGTCAAATGTAAGTAAA
GGGTGTTGATCAACTCATCTTTCGTTGCGAAATAGCGGAACAACGTCCCTTCCGCAACTCCCGCATTGCG
TGCAATTACAGCGGTACTAGCGGCAATGCCTGATTGCGCGATGGCTTGAGTTGCCGCTTCAAGCAATGCC
TGCTTTTTGTCCTCAGACTTTGGGCGAGCAACCATATACTAACCTCCTTCTGATACGTGGTTCCGTTAAA
CAAAATTATTTGTAGAGGCCCCATTTCGTCCTTTTGGACTCATCAGGGGTGGTACACACCACCCTATGGG
GCTCGTAATTGCTAGCATAATCCCTAGGACTGAGCTAGCTATCAGGGTACTTTTCAAAGGTCGACAGCCC
ATGCCCTTGCGTTCGGCAGGTGTACAATGATACGAGGTAATGAAGATGAAGTCCATACAATCGATAGATT
GGGACCAAAACGAAAAAAGGGGAGCGGTTTCCCGCTCCCCTCTTTTCTGGAATTTGGTACCGAGTCGCAC
CTGATTGCCCGACATTATCGCACGGTGTCTCATCTCTGATAACGCATATTGTCGTTAGAACTCGGCGCGG
CCGCTCACACTGCTTCCGGTAGTCAATAAACCGGTAAACCAGCAATAGACATAAGCGGCTATTTAACGAC
CCTGCCCTGAACCGACGACCGGGTCGAATTTGCTTTCGAATTTCTGCCATTCATCCGCTTATTATCACTT
ATTCAGGCGTAGCAACCAGGCGTTTAAGGGCACCAATAACTGCCTTAAAAAAATTAGAAAAACTCATCGA
GCATCAAATGAAACTGCAATTTATTCATATCAGGATTATCAATACCATATTTTTGAAAAAGCCGTTTCTG
TAATGAAGGAGAAAACTCACCGAGGCAGTTCCATAGGATGGCAAGATCCTGGTATCGGTCTGCGATTCCG
ACTCGTCCAACATCAATACAACCTATTAATTTCCCCTCGTCAAAAATAAGGTTATCAAGTGAGAAATCAC
CATGAGTGACGACTGAATCCGGTGAGAATGGCAAAAGTTTATGCATTTCTTTCCAGACTTGTTCAACAGG
CCAGCCATTACGCTCGTCATCAAAATCACTCGCATCAACCAAACCGTTATTCATTCGTGATTGCGCCTGA
GCGAGACGAAATACGCGGTCGCTGTTAAAAGGACAATTACAAACAGGAATCGAATGCAACCGGCGCAGGA
ACACTGCCAGCGCATCAACAATATTTTCACCTGAATCAGGATATTCTTCTAATACCTGGAATGCTGTTTT
CCCGGGGATCGCAGTGGTGAGTAACCATGCATCATCAGGAGTACGGATAAAATGCTTGATGGTCGGAAGA
GGCATAAATTCCGTCAGCCAGTTTAGTCTGACCATCTCATCTGTAACATCATTGGCAACGCTACCTTTGC
CATGTTTCAGAAACAACTCTGGCGCATCGGGCTTCCCATACAATCGATAGATTGTCGCACCTGATTGCCC
GACATTATCGCGAGCCCATTTATACCCATATAAATCAGCATCCATGTTGGAATTTAATCGCGGCCTAGAG
CAAGACGTTTCCCGTTGAATATGGCTCATTTTAGCTTCCTTAGCTCCTGAAAATCTCGATAACTCAAAAA
ATACGCCCGGTAGTGATCTTATTTCATTATGGTGAAAGTTGGAACCTCTTACGTGCCGATCACGTCTCAT
TTTCGCCAAAGTTGGCCAGGGCTTCCCGGTATCAACAGGGACACCAGGATTTATTTATNNTGCGAAGTGA
TCTTCCGTCACAGGTATTTATTCGGCGCAAAGTGCGTCGGGTGATGCTGCCAACTTACTGATTTAGTGTA
TGATGGTGTTTTTGAGGTGCTCCAGTGGCTTCTGTTTCTATCAGCTGTCCCTCCTGTTCAGCTACTGACG
GGGTGGTGCGTAACGGCAAAAGCACCGCCGGACATCAGCGCTAGCGGAGTGTATACTGGCTTACTATGTT
GGCACTGATGAGGGTGTCAGTGAAGTGCTTCATGTGGCAGGAGAAAAAAGGCTGCACCGGTGCGTCAGCA
GAATATGTGATACAGGATATATTCCGCTTCCTCGCTCACTGACTCGCTACGCTCGGTCGTTCGACTGCGG
CGAGCGGAAATGGCTTACGAACGGGGCGGAGATTTCCTGGAAGATGCCAGGAAGATACTTAACAGGGAAG
TGAGAGGGCCGCGGCAAAGCCGTTTTTCCATAGGCTCCGCCCCCCTGACAAGCATCACGAAATCTGACGC
TCAAATCAGTGGTGGCGAAACCCGACAGGACTATAAAGATACCAGGCGTTTCCCCCTGGCGGCTCCCTCG
TGCGCTCTCCTGTTCCTGCCTTTCGGTTTACCGGTGTCATTCCGCTGTTATGGCCGCGTTTGTCTCATTC
CACGCCTGACACTCAGTTCCGGGTAGGCAGTTCGCTCCAAGCTGGACTGTATGCACGAACCCCCCGTTCA
GTCCGACCGCTGCGCCTTATCCGGTAACTATCGTCTTGAGTCCAACCCGGAAAGACATGCAAAAGCACCA
CTGGCAGCAGCCACTGGTAATTGATTTAGAGGAGTTAGTCTTGAAGTCATGCGCCGGTTAAGGCTAAACT
GAAAGGACAAGTTTTGGTGACTGCGCTCCTCCAAGCCAGTTACCTCGGTTCAAAGAGTTGGTAGCTCAGA
GAACCTTCGAAAAACCGCCCTGCAAGGCGGTTTTTTCGTTTTCAGAGCAAGAGATTACGCGCAGACCAAA
ACGATCTCAAGAAGATCATCTTATTAATCAGATAAAATATTTCTAGATTTCAGTGCAATTTATCTCTTCA
AATGTAGCACCTGAAGTCAGCCCCATACGATATAAGTTGTAATTCTCATGTTAGTCATGCCCCGCGCCCA
CCGGAAGGAGCTGACTGGGTTGAAGGCTCTCAAGGGCATCGGTCGAGATCCCGGTGCCTAATGAGTGAGC
TAACTTACATTAATTGCGTTGCGCTCACTGCCCGCTTTCCAGTCGGGAAACCTGTCGTGCCAGCTGCATT
AATGAATCGGCCAACGCGCGGGGAGAGGCGGTTTGCGTATTGGGCGCCAGGGTGGTTTTTCTTTTCACCA
GTGAGACGGGCAACAGCTGATTGCCCTTCACCGCCTGGCCCTGAGAGAGTTGCAGCAAGCGGTCCACGCT
GGTTTGCCCCAGCAGGCGAAAATCCTGTTTGATGGTGGTTAACGGCGGGATATAACATGAGCTATCTTCG
GTATCGTCGTATCCCACTACCGAGATGTCCGCACCAACGCGCAGCCCGGACTCGGTAATGGCGCGCATTG
CGCCCAGCGCCATCTGATCGTTGGCAACCAGCATCGCAGTGGGAACGATGCCCTCATTCAGCATTTGCAT
GGTTTGTTGAAAACCGGACATGGCACTCCAGTCGCCTTCCCGTTCCGCTATCGGCTGAATTTGATTGCGA
GTGAGATATTTATGCCAGCCAGCCAGACGCAGACGCGCCGAGACAGAACTTAATGGGCCCGCTAACAGCG
CGATTTGCTGGTGACCCAATGCGACCAGATGCTCCACGCCCAGTCGCGTACCATCTTCATGGGAGAAAAT
AATACTGTTGATGGGTGTCTGGTCAGAGACATCAAGAAATAACGCCGGAACATTAGTGCAGGCAGCTTCC
ACAGCAATGGCATCCTGGTCATCCAGCGGATAGTTAATGATCAGCCCACTGACGCGTTGCGCGAGAAGAT
TGTGCACCGCCGCTTTACAGGCTTCGACGCCGCTTCGTTCTACCATCGACACCACCACGCTGGCACCCAG
TTGATCGGCGCGAGATTTAATCGCCGCGACAATTTGCGACGGCGCGTGCAGGGCCAGACTGGAGGTGGCA
ACGCCAATCAGCAACGACTGTTTGCCCGCCAGTTGTTGTGCCACGCGGTTGGGAATGTAATTCAGCTCCG
CCATCGCCGCTTCCACTTTTTCCCGCGTTTTCGCAGAAACGTGGCTGGCCTGGTTCACCACGCGGGAAAC
GGTCTGATAAGAGACACCGGCATACTCTGCGACATCGTATAACGTTACTGGTTTCACATTCACCACCCTG
AATTGACTCTCTTCCGGGCGCTATCATGCCATACCGCGAAAGGTTTTGCGCCATTCGATGGTGTCCGGGA
TCTCGACGCTCTCCCTTATGCGACGCGGCCGCGGCATCAGAGCAGATTGTACTGTGTCCTCAA
