>Addgene plasmid #216231 | pSens-4OmeNB | depositor partial sequence | sequence record 421551 | GFP
ATGGCATCCAAGGGCGAGGAGCTCTTTACTGGCGTAGTACCAATTCTCGTAGAGCTCGATGGCGATGTAA
ATGGCCATAAGTTTTCCGTACGCGGCGAGGGCGAGGGCGATGCAACTAACGGCAAGCTCACTCTCAAGTT
TATTTGTACTACTGGCAAGCTCCCAGTACCATGGCCAACTCTCGTAACTACTCTGACCTATGGCGTACAA
TGTTTTTCCCGCTATCCAGATCACATGAAGCAACATGATTTTTTTAAGTCCGCAATGCCAGAGGGCTATG
TACAAGAGCGCACTATTAGCTTTAAGGATGATGGCACCTATAAGACTCGCGCAGAGGTAAAGTTTGAGGG
CGATACTCTCGTAAATCGCATTGAGCTCAAGGGCATTGATTTTAAGGAGGATGGCAATATTCTCGGCCAT
AAGCTGGAGTATAATTTCAATTCCCATAATGTATATATTACCGCAGATAAGCAAAAGAATGGCATTAAGG
CGAATTTTAAGATTCGCCATAATGTGGAGGATGGCTCCGTACAACTCGCAGATCATTATCAACAAAATAC
TCCAATTGGCGATGGCCCAGTACTCCTCCCAGATAATCATTATCTCTCCACTCAATCCGTGCTCTCCAAA
GATCCAAATGAGAAGCGCGATCACATGGTACTCCTGGAGTTTGTAACTGCAGCAGGCATTACTCATGGCA
TGGATGAGCTCTATAAGCTCGAGCACCACCACCACCACCACTGA
