>Addgene plasmid #216231 | pSens-4OmeNB | depositor partial sequence | sequence record 421552 | RamR-4NB2
ATGGTTGCTCGCCCAAAGTCTGAGGACAAAAAGCAGGCATTGCTTGAAGCGGCAACTCAAGCCATCGCGC
AATCAGGCATTGCCGCTAGTACCGCTGTAATTGCACGCAATGCGGGAGTTGCGGAAGGGACGTTGTTCCG
CTATTTCGCAACGAAAGATGAGTTGATCAACACCCTTTACTTACATTTGACCCAGGACATGTGCCAATCA
ATGATCATGGAATTGGATCGTTCTATTACTGACGCTAAGATGATGACCCGTTTTATCTGGAACAGTTATA
TTAGCTGGGGATTGAACCACCCAGCTCGCCATCGTGCCATTCGTCAGTTGGCGGTTTCTGAAAAGTTGAC
GAAGGAAACCGAACAACGCGCGGATGATATGTTCCCGGAGTTACGCGACCTCGACCACCGTGGCGTTCTT
ATGGTGTTTATGTCCGACGAGTACCGCGCCTTCGGCGACGGGTTGTTCTTGGCGCTTGCTGAGACGACTA
TGGATTTCGCTGCGCGCGACCCGGCTCGCGCTGGTGAGTACATTGCGTTGGGCTTCGAGGCTATGTGGCG
CGCACTTACGCGCGAAGAGCAGTAA
